>Addgene plasmid #69515 | CMJ038 | depositor full sequence | sequence record 125310 | CMJ038 sequence 6154 bps
GCAAACTATTAACTGGCGAACTACTTACTCTAGCTTCCCGGCAACAATTAATAGACTGGATGGAGGCGGA
TAAAGTTGCAGGACCACTTCTGCGCTCGGCCCTTCCGGCTGGCTGGTTTATTGCTGATAAATCTGGAGCC
GGTGAGCGTGAGTGTCGCGGTATCATTGCAGCACTGGGGCCAGATGGTAAGCCCTCCCGTATCGTAGTTA
TCTACACGACGGGGAGTCAGGCAACTATGGATGAACGAAATAGACAGATCGCTGAGATAGGTGCCTCACT
GATTAAGCATTGGTAACTGTCAGACCAAGTTTACTCATATATACTTTAGATTGATT
[125 nt withheld, positions 337-461]
C
[141 nt withheld, positions 463-603]
CCTTTGACGTTGGAGTCCACGTTCTTTAATAGTGGACTCTTGTTCCAAACTTGAACAACACTCAACCCTA
TCTCGGGCTATTCTTTTGATTTATAAGGGATTTTGCCGATTTCGGCCTATTGGTTAAAAAATGAGCTGAT
TTAACAAAAATTTAACGCGAATTTTAACAAAATATTAACGTTTACAATTTAAAAGGATCTAGGTGAAGAT
CCTTTTTGATAATCTCATGACCAAAATCCCTTAACGTGAGTTTTCGTTCCACTGAGCGTCAGACCCCGTA
GAAAAGATCAAAGGATCTTCTTGAGATCCTTTTTTTCTGCGCGTAATCTGCTGCTTGCAAACAAAAAAAC
CACCGCTACCAGCGGTGGTTTGTTTGCCGGATCAAGAGCTACCAACTCTTTTTCCGAAGGTAACTGGCTT
CAGCAGAGCGCAGATACCAAATACTGTCCTTCTAGTGTAGCCGTAGTTAGGCCACCACTTCAAGAACTCT
GTAGCACCGCCTACATACCTCGCTCTGCTAATCCTGTTACCAGTCAGGCATTTGAGAAGCACACGGTCAC
ACTGCTTCCGGTAGTCAATAAACCGGTAAACCAGCAATAGACATAAGCGGCTATTTAACGACCCTGCCCT
GAACCGACGACCGGGTCGAATTTGCTTTCGAATTTCTGCCATTCATCCGCTTATTATCACTTATTCAGGC
GTAGCACCAGGCGTTTAAGGGCACCAATAACTGCCTTAAAAAAATTACGCCCCGCCCTGCCACTCATCGC
AGTACTGTTGTAATTCATTAAGCATTCTGCCGACATGGAAGCCATCACAGACGGCATGATGAACCTGAAT
CGCCAGCGGCATCAGCACCTTGTCGCCTTGCGTATAATATTTGCCCATGGTGAAAACGGGGGCGAAGAAG
TTGTCCATATTGGCCACGTTTAAATCAAAACTGGTGAAACTCACCCAGGGATTGGCTGAGACGAAAAACA
TATTCTCAATAAACCCTTTAGGGAAATAGGCCAGGTTTTCACCGTAACACGCCACATCTTGCGAATATAT
GTGTAGAAACTGCCGGAAATCGTCGTGGTATTCACTCCAGAGCGATGAAAACGTTTCAGTTTGCTCATGG
AAAACGGTGTAACAAGGGTGAACACTATCCCATATCACCAGCTCACCGTCTTTCATTGCCATACGGAATT
CCGGATGAGCATTCATCAGGCGGGCAAGAATGTGAATAAAGGCCGGATAAAACTTGTGCTTATTTTTCTT
TACGGTCTTTAAAAAGGCCGTAATATCCAGCTGAACGGTCTGGTTATAGGTACATTGAGCAACTGACTGA
AATGCCTCAAAATGTTCTTTACGATGCCATTGGGATATATCAACGGTGGTATATCCAGTGATTTTTTTCT
CCATTTTAGCTTCCTTAGCTCCTGAAAATCTCGATAACTCAAAAAATACGCCCGGTAGTGATCTTATTTC
ATTATGGTGAAAGTTGGAACCTCTTACGTGCCGATCAACGTCTCATTTTCGCCAAAAGTTGGCCCAGGGC
TTCCCGGTATCAACAGGGACACCAGGATTTATTTATTCTGCGAAGTGATCTTCCGTCACAGGTATTTATT
CGGCGCAAAGTGCGTCGGGTGATGCTGCCAACTTACTGATTTAGTGTATGATGGTGTTTTTGAGGTGCTC
CAGTGGCTTCTGTTTCTATCAGCTGTCCCTCCTGTTCAGCTACTGACGGGGTGGTGCGTAACGGCAAAAG
CACCGCCGGACATCAGCGCTAGCGGAGTGTATACTGGCTTACTATGTTGGCACTGATGAGGGTGTCAGTG
AAGTGCTTCATGTGGCAGGAGAAAAAAGGCTGCACCGGTGCGTCAGCAGAATATGTGATACAGGATATAT
TCCGCTTCCTCGCTCACTGACTCGCTACGCTCGGTCGTTCGACTGCGGCGAGCGGAAATGGCTTACGAAC
GGGGCGGAGATTTCCTGGAAGATGCCAGGAAGATACTTAACAGGGAAGTGAGAGGGCCGCGGCAAAGCCG
TTTTTCCATAGGCTCCGCCCCCCTGACAAGCATCACGAAATCTGACGCTCAAATCAGTGGTGGCGAAACC
CGACAGGACTATAAAGATACCAGGCGTTTCCCCCTGGCGGCTCCCTCGTGCGCTCTCCTGTTCCTGCCTT
TCGGTTTACCGGTGTCATTCCGCTGTTATGGCCGCGTTTGTCTCATTCCACGCCTGACACTCAGTTCCGG
GTAGGCAGTTCGCTCCAAGCTGGACTGTATGCACGAACCCCCCGTTCAGTCCGACCGCTGCGCCTTATCC
GGTAACTATCGTCTTGAGTCCAACCCGGAAAGACATGCAAAAGCACCACTGGCAGCAGCCACTGGTAATT
GATTTAGAGGAGTTAGTCTTGAAGTCATGCGCCGGTTAAGGCTAAACTGAAAGGACAAGTTTTGGTGACT
GCGCTCCTCCAAGCCAGTTACCTCGGTTCAAAGAGTTGGTAGCTCAGAGAACCTTCGAAAAACCGCCCTG
CAAGGCGGTTTTTTCGTTTTCAGAGCAAGAGATTACGCGCAGACCAAAACGATCTCAAGAAGATCATCTT
ATTAATCAGATAAAATATTTGCTCATGAGCCCGAAGTGGCGAGCCCGATCTTCCCCATCGGTGATGTCGG
CGATATAGGCGCCAGCAACCGCACCTGTGGCGCCGGTGATGCCGGCCACGATGCGTCCGGCGTAGAGGAT
CTGCTCATGTTTGACAGCTTATCATCGATGCATAATGTGCCTGTCAAATGGACGAAGCAGGGATTCTGCA
AACCCTATGCTACTCCGTCAAGCCGTCAATTGTCTGATTCGTTACCAATTATGACAACTTGACGGCTACA
TCATTCACTTTTTCTTCACAACCGGCACGGAACTCGCTCGGGCTGGCCCCGGTGCATTTTTTAAATACCC
GCGAGAAATAGAGTTGATCGTCAAAACCAACATTGCGACCGACGGTGGCGATAGGCATCCGGGTGGTGCT
CAAAAGCAGCTTCGCCTGGCTGATACGTTGGTCCTCGCGCCAGCTTAAGACGCTAATCCCTAACTGCTGG
CGGAAAAGATGTGACAGACGCGACGGCGACAAGCAAACATGCTGTGCGACGCTGGCGATATCAAAATTGC
TGTCTGCCAGGTGATCGCTGATGTACTGACAAGCCTCGCGTACCCGATTATCCATCGGTGGATGGAGCGA
CTCGTTAATCGCTTCCATGCGCCGCAGTAACAATTGCTCAAGCAGATTTATCGCCAGCAGCTCCGAATAG
CGCCCTTCCCCTTGCCCGGCGTTAATGATTTGCCCAAACAGGTCGCTGAAATGCGGCTGGTGCGCTTCAT
CCGGGCGAAAGAACCCCGTATTGGCAAATATTGACGGCCAGTTAAGCCATTCATGCCAGTAGGCGCGCGG
ACGAAAGTAAACCCACTGGTGATACCATTCGCGAGCCTCCGGATGACGACCGTAGTGATGAATCTCTCCT
GGCGGGAACAGCAAAATATCACCCGGTCGGCAAACAAATTCTCGTCCCTGATTTTTCACCACCCCCTGAC
CGCGAATGGTGAGATTGAGAATATAACCTTTCATTCCCAGCGGTCGGTCGATAAAAAAATCGAGATAACC
GTTGGCCTCAATCGGCGTTAAACCCGCCACCAGATGGGCATTAAACGAGTATCCCGGCAGCAGGGGATCA
TTTTGCGCTTCAGCCATACTTTTCATACTCCCGCCATTCAGAGAAGAAACCAATTGTCCATATTGCATCA
GACATTGCCGTCACTGCGTCTTTTACTGGCTCTTCTCGCTAACCAAACCGGTAACCCCGCTTATTAAAAG
CATTCTGTAACAAAGCGGGACCAAAGCCATGACAAAAACGCGTAACAAAAGTGTCTATAATCACGGCAGA
AAAGTCCACATTGATTATTTGCACGGCGTCACACTTTGCTATGCCATAGCATTTTTATCCATAAGATTAG
CGGATCCTACCTGACGCTTTTTATCGCAACTCTCTACTGTTTCTCCATACCCGTTTTTTTGGGCTAGCGA
ATTCGAGCTCTTAAAGAGGAGAAAGGTCATGGAAATTAATGAAAAATTGCTGCGCCAGATAATTGAAGAC
GTACTCCGCGATATGAAGTCTAGAAGTAAAGGAGAAGAACTTTTCACTGGAGTTGTCCCAATTCTTGTTG
AATTAGATGGTGATGTTAATGGGCACAAATTTTCTGTCAGTGGAGAGGGTGAAGGTGATGCAACATACGG
AAAACTTACCCTTAAATTTATTTGCACTACTGGAAAACTACCTGTTCCATGGCCAACACTTGTCACTACT
TTCGCGTATGGTCTTCAATGCTTTGCGAGATACCCAGATCATATGAAACAGCATGACTTTTTCAAGAGTG
CCATGCCCGAAGGTTATGTACAGGAAAGAACTATATTTTTCAAAGATGACGGGAACTACAAGACACGTGC
TGAAGTCAAGTTTGAAGGTGATACCCTTGTTAATAGAATCGAGTTAAAAGGTATTGATTTTAAAGAAGAT
GGAAACATTCTTGGACACAAATTGGAATACAACTATAACTCACACAATGTATACATCATGGCAGACAAAC
AAAAGAATGGAATCAAAGTTAACTTCAAAATTAGACACAACATTGAAGATGGAAGCGTTCAACTAGCAGA
CCATTATCAACAAAATACTCCAATTGGCGATGGCCCTGTCCTTTTACCAGACAACCATTACCTGTCCACA
CAATCTGCCCTTTCGAAAGATCCCAACGAAAAGAGAGATCACATGGTCCTTCTTGAGTTTGTAACAGCTG
CTGGGATTACACATGGCATGGATGAACTATACAAAGTCGACGCAGCAAACGACGAAAACTACGCTTTAGC
AGCTTAAAAGCTTGGCTGTTTTGGCGGATGAGAGAAGATTTTCAGCCTGATACAGATTAAATCAGAACGC
AGAAGCGGTCTGATAAAACAGAATTTGCCTGGCGGCAGTAGCGCGGTGGTCCCACCTGACCCCATGCCGA
ACTCAGAAGTGAAACGCCGTAGCGCCGATGGTAGTGTGGGGTCACCCCATGCGAGAGTAGGGAACTGCCA
GGCATCAAATAAAACGAAAGGCTCAGTCGAAAGACTGGGCCTTTCGTTTTATCTGTTGTTTGTCGGTGAA
CGCTCTCCTGAGTAGGACAAATCCGCCGGGAGCGGATTTGAACGTTGCGAAGCAACGGCCCGGAGGGTGG
CGGGCAGGACGCCCGCCATAAACTGCCAGGCATCAAATTAAGCAGAAGGCCATCCTGACGGATGGCCTTT
TTGCGTTTCTACAAACTCTTTTGTTTATTTTTCTAAATACATTCAAATATGTATCCGCTCATGAGACAAT
AACCCTGATAAATGCTTCAATAATATTGAAAAAGGAAGAGTATGAGTATTCAACATTTCCGTGTCGCCCT
TATTCCCTTTTTTGCGGCATTTTGCCTTCCTGTTTTTGCTCACCCAGAAACGCTGGTGAAAGTAAAAGAT
GCTGAAGATCAGTTGGGTGCA
Features (pLannotate 1.2.2; 20 found; start..end, strand, type, name):
      1..295     +  CDS            bla(M) (fragment): β-lactamase lacking the signal sequence; bla(M); allows cytosolic expression of β-lactamase
    338..793     +  rep_origin     f1 ori (sequence partly withheld): f1 bacteriophage origin of replication; arrow indicates direction of (+) strand synthesis
    904..1137    +  rep_origin     ori (fragment): high-copy-number ColE1/pMB1/pBR322/pUC origin of replication
   1348..2007    -  CDS            CmR: chloramphenicol acetyltransferase; cat; confers resistance to chloramphenicol
   2008..2110    -  promoter       cat promoter: promoter of the E. coli cat gene encoding chloramphenicol acetyltransferase
   2231..2374    +  mobile_element IS1 (fragment): prokaryotic transposable element IS1
   2493..2548    -  rep_origin     RSF ori (fragment): Plasmids containing the RSF 1030 origin of replication can be propagated in E. coli cells that contain additional plasmids with compatible origins.
   2636..3181    -  rep_origin     p15A ori: Plasmids containing the medium-copy-number p15A origin of replication can be propagated in E. coli cells that contain a second plasmid with the ColE1 origin.
   3214..3334    -  CDS            TcR (fragment): tetracycline efflux protein; tet; confers resistance to tetracycline
   3344..3362    +  promoter       tet promoter (fragment): E. coli promoter for tetracycline efflux protein gene
   3452..4330    -  CDS            araC: L-arabinose regulatory protein; araC
   4357..4641    +  promoter       araBAD promoter: araBAD; promoter of the L-arabinose operon of E. coli; the araC regulatory gene is transcribed in the opposite direction (Guzman et al., 1995)
   4692..4763    +  CDS            pduD (fragment): PDUD_SALTY - Experimental evidence at protein level: Swiss-Prot protein existence level 1. Part of the PduCDE complex that catalyzes the dehydration of 1,2-propanediol to propionaldehyde. Is required for S.typhimurium growth on 1,2-propanediol as the sole carbon and energy source. From Salmonella typhimurium (strain LT2 / SGSC1412 / ATCC 700720).
   4758..5468    +  CDS            GFPmut2: GFPmut2 is a basic (constitutively fluorescent) green fluorescent protein published in 1996, derived from Aequorea victoria. It is reported to be a very rapidly-maturing weak dimer.
   5478..5507    +  CDS            ssrA tag (LVA) (fragment): C-terminal peptide that mediates degradation in bacteria through the ClpXP and ClpAP proteases (McGinness et al., 2006) mutant LVA variant that confers accelerated degradation under some conditions (Andersen et al., 1998)
   5600..5715    +  ncRNA          5S rRNA: Accession: RF00001 - 5S ribosomal RNA
   5719..5805    +  terminator     rrnB T1 terminator: Escherichia coli rrnB; transcription terminator T1 from the E. coli rrnB gene
   5897..5924    +  terminator     rrnB T2 terminator: transcription terminator T2 from the E. coli rrnB gene
   5943..6034    +  promoter       AmpR promoter: bla
   6035..6154    +  CDS            AmpR (fragment): β-lactamase; bla; confers resistance to ampicillin, carbenicillin, and related antibiotics
