[The description below was written by a language model from this plasmid's Addgene catalogue record and pLannotate feature annotations shown in this document.]
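Description:
CMJ038 is a bacterial expression plasmid built on the pBAD33t backbone for arabinose-inducible production of a targeted, degradation-tagged GFP reporter. It replicates from the medium-copy p15A origin, which is compatible with ColE1-type plasmids, and is selected with chloramphenicol through a cat gene driven by its own promoter. An f1 phage origin is also present. The feature table additionally picks up only fragments of β-lactamase, the tetracycline efflux gene, IS1 and ColE1/RSF-type origins. These appear to be backbone remnants, and chloramphenicol is the only resistance the record lists.

The expression cassette consists of araC, transcribed divergently from the araBAD promoter, so that transcription of the insert is controlled by L-arabinose. Downstream of the promoter is a short N-terminal fragment of Salmonella typhimurium PduD (residues 1–20 according to the stated purpose). PduD is a subunit of the PduCDE diol dehydratase that acts on 1,2-propanediol. The fragment is fused to GFPmut2, a rapidly maturing green fluorescent protein derived from Aequorea victoria. The fusion ends in a C-terminal ssrA tag, annotated as a partial match to the LVA variant, which directs proteins to ClpXP and ClpAP proteolysis. The rrnB T1 and T2 terminators close the transcription unit.

The associated publication concerns signal-sequence-mediated localization of proteins to the 1,2-propanediol utilization microcompartment, so the PduD peptide presumably serves as the targeting sequence for the GFP cargo. The ssrA tag would plausibly clear unencapsulated cytosolic reporter, leaving fluorescence as a readout of encapsulation, though the record does not state this rationale explicitly.
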