Addgene plasmid #69515: CMJ038
Purpose: pBAD pduD1-20-gfpmut2-ssrA
Depositing lab: Danielle Tullman-Ercek. Depositing organization: University of California, Berkeley. Publication: Localization of Proteins to the 1,2-Propanediol Utilization Microcompartment by Non-native Signal Sequences Is Mediated by a Common Hydrophobic Motif. Jakobson CM, Kim EY, Slininger MF, Chien A, Tullman-Ercek D. J Biol Chem. 2015 Aug 17. pii: jbc.M115.651919. 10.1074/jbc.M115.651919 PubMed 26283792.
Backbone
  Vector backbone: pBAD33t
Growth in bacteria
  Bacterial resistance: Chloramphenicol, 25 μg/mL
  Growth temperature: 37°C
  Growth strain: DH10B
  Copy number: Unknown
Gene/Insert
  Gene/Insert name: GFPmut2
Terms and licenses: Academic/Nonprofit Terms; Industry Terms: Not Available to Industry
How to cite: CMJ038 was a gift from Danielle Tullman-Ercek (Addgene plasmid # 69515 ; http://n2t.net/addgene:69515 ; RRID:Addgene_69515)
