>Addgene plasmid #69515 | CMJ038 | addgene partial sequence | sequence record 125307 | ARA_promoter-F 5'-ctgacgctttttatcgcaactctctactg-3'
TTGGGCTAGCGAATTCGAGCTCTTAAAGAGGAGAAAGGTCATGGAAATTAATGAAAAATTGCTGCGCCAG
ATAATTGAAGACGTACTCCGCGATATGAAGTCTAGAAGTAAAGGAGAAGAACTTTTCACTGGAGTTGTCC
CAATTCTTGTTGAATTAGATGGTGATGTTAATGGGCACAAATTTTCTGTCAGTGGAGAGGGTGAAGGTGA
TGCAACATACGGAAAACTTACCCTTAAATTTATTTGCACTACTGGAAAACTACCTGTTCCATGGCCAACA
CTTGTCACTACTTTCGCGTATGGTCTTCAATGCTTTGCGAGATACCCAGATCATATGAAACAGCATGACT
TTTTCAAGAGTGCCATGCCCGAAGGTTATGTACAGGAAAGAACTATATTTTTCAAAGATGACGGGAACTA
CAAGACACGTGCTGAAGTCAAGTTTGAAGGTGATACCCTTGTTAATAGAATCGAGTTAAAAGGTATTGAT
TTTAAAGAAGATGGAAACATTCTTGGACACAAATTGGAATACAACTATAACTCACACAATGTATACATCA
TGGCAGACAAACAAAAGAATGGAATCAAAGTTAACTTCAAAATTAGACACAACATTGAAGATGGAAGCGT
TCAACTAGCAGACCATTATCAACAAAATACTCCAATTGGCGATGGCCCTGTCCTTTTACCAGACAACCAT
TACCTGTCCACACAATCTGCCCTTTCGAAAGATCCCAACGAAAAGAGAGATCACATGGTCCTTCTTGAGT
TTGTAACAGCTGCTGGGATTACACATGGCATGGATGAACTATACAA
