>Addgene plasmid #69515 | CMJ038 | addgene partial sequence | sequence record 125308 | pBAD-R 5'-GATTTAATCTGTATCAGG-3'
GCTGCTAAAGCGTAGTTTTCGTCGTTTGCTGCGTCGACTTTGTATAGTTCATCCATGCCATGTGTAATCC
CAGCAGCTGTTACAAACTCAAGAAGGACCATGTGATCTCTCTTTTCGTTGGGATCTTTCGAAAGGGCAGA
TTGTGTGGACAGGTAATGGTTGTCTGGTAAAAGGACAGGGCCATCGCCAATTGGAGTATTTTGTTGATAA
TGGTCTGCTAGTTGAACGCTTCCATCTTCAATGTTGTGTCTAATTTTGAAGTTAACTTTGATTCCATTCT
TTTGTTTGTCTGCCATGATGTATACATTGTGTGAGTTATAGTTGTATTCCAATTTGTGTCCAAGAATGTT
TCCATCTTCTTTAAAATCAATACCTTTTAACTCGATTCTATTAACAAGGGTATCACCTTCAAACTTGACT
TCAGCACGTGTCTTGTAGTTCCCGTCATCTTTGAAAAATATAGTTCTTTCCTGTACATAACCTTCGGGCA
TGGCACTCTTGAAAAAGTCATGCTGTTTCATATGATCTGGGTATCTCGCAAAGCATTGAAGACCATACGC
GAAAGTAGTGACAAGTGTTGGCCATGGAACAGGTAGTTTTCCAGTAGTGCAAATAAATTTAAGGGTAAGT
TTTCCGTATGTTGCATCACCTTCACCCTCTCCACTGACAGAAAATTTGTGCCCATTAACATCACCATCTA
ATTCAACAAGAATTGGGACAACTCCAGTGAAAAGTTCTTCTCCTTTACTTCTAGACTTCATATCGCGGAG
TACGTCTTCAATTATCTGGCGCAGCAATTTT
